>Addgene plasmid #136423 | pJW31 | addgene full sequence | sequence record 270560 | Addgene NGS Result
TTGACAATTAATCATCGGCTCGTATAATGTGTGGAATTGTGAGCGGATAACAATTTCACACAGGAAACAG
AATTCGAGCTGTGAAAGGGAGGGCCGATGGCCTACGGAATTCGCTTAATGGTCTGGGGCGAGCGTGCCTG
CTTCACCCGCCCGGAAATGAAGGTGGAACGCGTCTCTTACGATGCGATCACGCCGTCCGCCGCGCGCGGC
ATTCTCGAGGCTATCCACTGGAAGCCGGCGATTCGCTGGGTGGTGGATCGCATTCAAGTGCTTAAGCCGA
TCCGCTTCGAATCCATCCGGCGCAACGAGGTCGGCGGCAAGCTGTCCGCTGTCAGCGTCGGTAAGGCAAT
GAAGGCCGGGCGTACTAATGGTCTGGTGAATCTGGTCGAGGAGGATCGCCAGCAGCGCGCGACTACTCTG
CTGCGCGATGTCTCCTATGTCATCGAGGCGCATTTCGAGATGACTGACAGGGCTGGCGCCGACGATACGG
TGGGCAAGCATCTGGATATCTTCAACCGTCGCGCACGGAAGGGGCAGTGCTTCCATACACCCTGCCTAGG
CGTGCGCGAGTTTCCGGCCAGTTTTCGGTTGCTGGAAGAGGGCAGTGCCGAGCCTGAAGTCGATGCCTTT
CTGCGCGGCGAGCGTGATCTGGGCTGGATGCTGCATGACATTGACTTCGCCGATGGCATGACCCCGCACT
TCTTCCGTGCCCTGATGCGCGATGGGCTGATCGAGGTGCCGGCCTTCAGGGCGGCAGAGGACAAGGCATG
ATCCTTTCGGCCCTCAATGACTATTATCAGCGACTGCTGGAGCGGGGTGAAGCGAATATCTCACCCTTCG
GCTACAGCCAAGAAAAGATCAGTTACGCCCTGCTGCTGTCCGCACAAGGAGAGTTGCTGGACGTGCAGGA
CATTCGCTTGCTCTCTGGCAAGAAGCCTCAACCCAGGCTTATGAGTGTGCCGCAGCCGGAGAAGCGCACC
TCGGGCATCAAGTCCAACGTACTGTGGGACAAGACCAGCTATGTGCTGGGTGTTAGTGCCAAGGGCGGAG
AGCGTACTCAGCAGGAGCACGAGTCCTTCAAGACGCTGCACCGGCAGATCTTGGTTGGGGAAGGCGACCC
CGGTCTGCAGGCCTTGCTCCAGTTCCTCGACTGTTGGCAGCCGGAGCAGTTCAAGCCCCCGCTGTTCAGC
GAAGCAATGCTCGACAGCAACTTAGTGTTCCGCCTAGACGGCCAACAACGCTATCTGCACGAGACTCCGG
CGGCCCTGGCGTTGCGTACCCGGCTGTTGGCCGACGGCGACAGCCGCGAGGGGCTGTGCCTAGTCTGCGG
CCAACGTCAGCCGTTGGCGCGCCTGCATCCAGCGGTCAAGGGCGTCAATGGTGCCCAGAGTTCGGGGGCT
TCCATCGTCTCCTTCAACCTCGACGCTTTTTCCTCCTACGGCAAGAGCCAGGGGGAAAATGCTCCGGTCT
CCGAACAGGCCGCCTTTGCCTACACCACGGTGCTCAACCATTTGTTGCGTCGCGACGAGCACAACCGCCA
GCGCCTGCAGATTGGCGACGCGAGTGTGGTGTTCTGGGCGCAGGCGGATACTCCTGCTCAGGTGGCCGCC
GCCGAGTCGACCTTCTGGAACCTGCTGGAGCCACCCGCAGATGATGGTCAGGAAGCGGAAAAGCTGCGCG
GCGTGCTGGATGCTGTGGCCACGGGGCGGCCCTTGCATGAGCTCGACTCGCTAATGGAGGAAGGCACCCG
CATTTTTGTGTTAGGGCTGGCGCCCAATACCTCGCGACTGTCCATTCGGTTCTGGGCAGTCGATAGCCTT
GCGGTATTCACCCAGCATCTGGCCGAGCATTTCCGGGATATGCACCTTGAGCCTCTGCCCTGGAAGACGG
AGCCGGCCATCTGGCGCTTGCTCTATGCTACCGCGCCCAGTCGTGACGGCAGAGCCAAGACCGAAGACTT
ACTCCCACAACTGGCCGGTGAAATGACCCGCGCCATCCTGACCGGCAGCCGCTATCCGCGCAGTTTGCTA
GCCAACCTGATCATGCGCATGCGTGCCGACGGCGACGTCTCTGGCATACGCGTCGCGCTGTGCAAGGCCG
TGCTCGCTCGCGAGGCACGCCTGAGCGGCAAAATTCACCAAGAGGAGCTACCTATGAGTCTCGACAAGGA
CGCCAGCAACCCCGGCTATCGCTTGGGGAGGCTGTTCGCCGTGTTGGAAGGCGCCCAGCGCGCAGCCCTG
GGCGACAGGGTCAATGCCACTATCCGTGACCGCTACTACGGTGCCGCGTCCAGCACGCCAGCCACGGTTT
TCCCGATACTGCTGCGCAACACACAAAACCACTTGGCCAAGCTGCGCAAGGAGAAGCCCGGACTAGCAGT
GAACCTAGAGCGCGATATAGGCGAAATCATTGACGGTATGCAGAGCCAATTCCCGCGTTGCCTGCGCCTG
GAGGACCAGGGACGCTTTGCTATTGGTTACTACCAACAGGCCCAGGCCCGTTTCAACCGTGGCCCCGATT
CCGTCGAGTAAGGAGCAGAAGAATGACCGCCATCTCCAACCGCTACGAGTTCGTTTACCTCTTTGATGTC
AGCAATGGCAATCCCAATGGCGACCCGGATGCTGGCAACATGCCGCGTCTCGATCCGGAAACCAACCAGG
GGTTGGTCACTGACGTTTGCCTCAAGCGCAAGATCCGCAACTACGTCAGCCTGGAGCAGGAAAGTGCCCC
CGGCTATGCCATCTATATGCAGGAAAAATCCGTGCTGAATAACCAGCACAAACAGGCCTACGAGGCGCTC
GGTATCGAGTCAGAGGCAAAGAAACTGCCCAAGGACGAAGCCAAGGCGCGCGAACTGACCTCTTGGATGT
GCAAGAACTTCTTCGATGTGCGTGCTTTCGGGGCGGTGATGACCACCGAGATTAATGCCGGCCAGGTGCG
TGGACCGATCCAACTGGCATTCGCCACGTCTATCGACCCGGTATTGCCTATGGAGGTATCCATCACCCGC
ATGGCGGTGACTAACGAAAAGGATTTGGAGAAGGAACGCACCATGGGACGCAAGCACATCGTGCCTTACG
GCTTGTACCGCGCCCATGGTTTCATCTCTGCCAAGTTGGCCGAGCGAACCGGCTTTTCCGACGACGACTT
GGAACTGCTATGGCGCGCTTTGGCCAATATGTTCGAACACGACCGCTCGGCGGCACGTGGCGAGATGGCA
GCGCGCAAGTTGATCGTCTTCAAGCATGAGCATGCCATGGGCAATGCACCCGCCCATGTGCTGTTCGGCA
GCGTTAAGGTCGAGCGAGTCGAGGGGGACGCAGTTACACCAGCACGCGGTTTCCAGGATTACCGTGTCAG
CATCGATGCGGAAGCTCTGCCTCAGGGCGTGAGCGTGCGCGAGTACCTCTAGAGACTTGGCAGGGAGCGC
ACCTATGGACGCGGAGGCTAGCGATACTCACTTTTTTGCTCACTCCACCTTAAAGGCAGATCGCAGCGAT
TGGCAGCCTCTGGTCGAGCATCTACAGGCTGTTGCCCGTTTGGCAGGAGAGAAGGCTGCCTTCTTCGGCG
GCGGTGAATTAGCTGCTCTTGCTGGTCTGTTGCATGACTTGGGTAAATACACTGACGAGTTTCAGCGGCG
TATTGCGGGTGATGCCATCCGTGTCGATCACTCTACTCGCGGGGCCATACTGGCGGTAGAACGCTATGGC
GCGCTAGGTCAATTGCTAGCCTACGGCATCGCTGGCCACCATGCCGGGTTGGCCAATGGCCGCGAGGCTG
GTGAGCGAACTGCCTTGGTCGACCGCCTGAAAGGGGTTGGGCTGCCACGGTTATTGGAGGGGTGGTGCGT
GGAAATCGTGCTACCCGAGCGCCTTCAACCACCGCCACTAAAAGCGCGCCTGGAAAGAGGTTTCTTTCAG
TTGGCCTTTCTTGGCCGGATGCTCTTTTCCTGCTTGGTTGATGCGGATTATCTAGATACCGAAGCCTTCT
ACCACCGCGTCGAAGGACGGCGCTCCCTTCGCGAGCAAGCGCGGCCGACCTTGGCCGAGTTACGCGCAGC
CCTTGATCGGCATCTGACTGAGTTCAAGGGAGATACGCCGGTCAACCGCGTTCGCGGGGAGATATTGGCC
GGCGTGCGCGGCAAGGCGAGCGAACTTCCCGGGCTGTTTTCTCTCACAGTGCCCACAGGAGGCGGCAAGA
CCCTGGCCTCTCTGGCTTTCGCCCTGGATCACGCTCTAGCTCATGGGCTGCGCCGGGTGATCTACGTGAT
TCCCTTCACTAGCATCGTCGAGCAGAACGCTGCGGTATTCCGTCGTGCACTCGGGGCCTTAGGCGAAGAG
GCGGTGCTGGAGCATCACAGCGCCTTCGTTGATGACCGCCGGCAGAGCCTGGAGGCCAAGAAGAAACTGA
ACCTAGCGATGGAGAACTGGGACGCGCCTATCGTGGTGACCACTGCAGTGCAGTTCTTCGAAAGCCTGTT
TGCCGACCGTCCAGCCCAGTGCCGCAAGCTACACAACATCGCCGGCAGCGTGGTGATTCTTGACGAGGCA
CAGACCCTACCGCTCAAGCTGTTGCGGCCCTGCGTTGCCGCCCTTGATGAACTGGCGCTCAACTACCGTT
GTAGCCCAGTTCTCTGTACTGCCACGCAGCCAGCGCTTCAATCGCCGGATTTCATCGGTGGGCTGCAGGA
CGTACGTGAGCTGGCGCCCGAGCCGCAGCGGCTGTTCCGGGAGTTGGTGCGGGTACGAATACGGACATTG
GGCCCGCTCGAAGATGCGGCCTTGACTGAGCAGATCGCCAGGCGTGAACAAGTGCTGTGCATCGTCAACA
ATCGACGCCAGGCCCGTGCGCTCTATGAGTCGCTTGCCGAGTTGCCCGGTGCCCGCCATCTCACCACCCT
GATGTGCGCCAAGCACCGTAGCAGCGTGCTGGCCGAGGTGCGCCAGATGCTCAAAAAGGGGGAGCCCTGT
CGCCTGGTGGCCACCTCGCTGATCGAGGCCGGTGTGGATGTGGATTTTCCCGTGGTACTGCGTGCCGAGG
CTGGATTGGATTCCATCGCCCAGGCCGCGGGACGCTGCAATCGCGAAGGCAAGCGGCCGCTGGCCGAAAG
CGAGGTGCTGGTGTTCGCCGCGGCCAATTCTGACTGGGCGCCACCCGAGGAACTCAAGCAGTTCGCCCAG
GCCGCCCGCGAAGTGATGCGCCTGCACCCGGATGATTGCCTGTCCATGGCGGCCATCGAGCGGTATTTTC
GCATACTGTACTGGCAGAAGGGCGCGGAGGAGTTGGATGCGGGTAACCTGCTCGGCCTGATTGAGAGAGG
CCGGCTCGATGGCCTGCCCTACGAGACTTTGGCCACCAAGTTCCGCATGATCGACAGCCTTCAACTGCCG
GTGATCATCCCATTTGATGACGAGGCCAGAGCAGCCCTGCGCGAGCTGGAGTTCGCCGACGGCTGCGCCG
CCATCGCCCGTCGCCTGCAGCCATATCTGGTGCAGATGCCACGCAAGGGTTATCAGGCATTGCGGGAAGC
CGGTGCGATCCAGGCGGCGGCAGGTACGCGTTATGGTGAGCAGTTTATGGCGTTGGTCAACCCTGATCTG
TATCACCACCAATTCGGGTTGCACTGGGATAATCCGGCCTTTGTCAGCAGCGAGCGGCTATGTTGGTAGT
GCAGGAATTCCTCGAGAAGCTTGGGCCCGGTACCTCGCGAAGGCCTTGCAGGCCAACCAGATAAGTGAAA
TCTAGTTCCAAACTATTTTGTCATTTTTAATTTTCGTATTAGCTTACGACGCTACACCCAGTTCCCATCT
ATTTTGTCACTCTTCCCTAAATAATCCTTAAAAACTCCATTTCCACCCCTCCCAGTTCCCAACTATTTTG
TCCGCCCACAGCGGGGCATTTTTCTTCCTGTTATGTTTGGGCGCTGCATTAATGAATCGGCCAACGCGCG
GGGAGAGGCGGTTTGCGTATTGGGCGCTCTTCCGCTTCCTCGCTCACTGACCCGCTGCGCTCGGTCGTTC
GGCTGCGGCGAGCGGTATCAGCTCACTCAAAGGCGGTAATACGGTTATCCACAGAATCAGGGGATAACGC
AGGAAAGAACATGTGAGCAAAAGGCCAGCAAAAGGCCAGGAACCGTAAAAAGGCCGCGTTGCTGGCGTTT
TTCCATAGGCTCCGCCCCCCTGACGAGCATCACAAAAATCGACGCTCAAGTCAGAGGTGGCGAAACCCGA
CAGGACTATAAAGATACCAGGCGTTTCCCCCTGGAAGCTCCCTCGTGCGCTCTCCTGTTCCGACCCTGCC
GCTTACCGGATACCTGTCCGCCTTTCTCCCTTCGGGAAGCGTGGCGCTTTCTCATAGCTCACGCTGTAGG
TATCTCAGTTCGGTGTAGGTCGTTCGCTCCAAGCTGGGCTGTGTGCACGAACCCCCCGTTCAGCCCGACC
GCTGCGCCTTATCCGGTAACTATCGTCTTGAGTCCAACCCGGTAAGACACGACTTATCGCCACTGGCAGC
AGCCACTGGTAACAGGATTAGCAGAGCGAGGTATGTAGGCGGTGCTACAGAGTTCTTGAAGTGGTGGCCT
AACTACGGCTACACTAGAAGAACAGTATTTGGTATCTGCGCTCTGCTGAAGCCAGTTACCTTCGGAAAAA
GAGTTGGTAGCTCTTGATCCGGCAAACAAACCACCGCTGGTAGCGGTGGTTTTTTTGTTTGCAAGCAGCA
GATTACGCGCAGAAAAAAAGGATCTCAAGAAGATCCTTTGATCTTTTCTACGGGGTCTGACGCTCAGTGG
AACGAAAACTCACGTTAAGGGATTTTGGTCATGAGATTATCAAAAAGGATCTTCACCTAGATCCTTTTAA
ATTAAAAATGAAGTTTTAAATCAATCTAAAGTATATATGAGTAAACTTGGTCTGACAGTTACCAATGCTT
AATCAGTGAGGCACCTATCTCAGCGATCTGTCTATTTCGTTCATCCATAGTTGCCTGACTCCCCGTCGTG
TAGATAACTACGATACGGGAGGGCTTACCATCTGGCCCCAGTGCTGCAATGATACCGCGAGACCCACGCT
CACCGGCTCCAGATTTATCAGCAATAAACCAGCCAGCCGGAAGGGCCGAGCGCAGAAGTGGTCCTGCAAC
TTTATCCGCCTCCATCCAGTCTATTAATTGTTGCCGGGAAGCTAGAGTAAGTAGTTCGCCAGTTAATAGT
TTGCGCAACGTTGTTGCCATTGCTACAGGCATCGTGGTGTCACGCTCGTCGTTTGGTATGGCTTCATTCA
GCTCCGGTTCCCAACGATCAAGGCGAGTTACATGATCCCCCATGTTGTGCAAAAAAGCGGTTAGCTCCTT
CGGTCCTCCGATCGTTGTCAGAAGTAAGTTGGCCGCAGTGTTATCACTCATGGTTATGGCAGCACTGCAT
AATTCTCTTACTGTCATGCCATCCGTAAGATGCTTTTCTGTGACTGGTGAGTACTCAACCAAGTCATTCT
GAGAATAGTGTATGCGGCGACCGAGTTGCTCTTGCCCGGCGTCAATACGGGATAATACCGCGCCACATAG
CAGAACTTTAAAAGTGCTCATCATTGGAAAACGTTCTTCGGGGCGAAAACTCTCAAGGATCTTACCGCTG
TTGAGATCCAGTTCGATGTAACCCACTCGTGCACCCAACTGATCTTCAGCATCTTTTACTTTCACCAGCG
TTTCTGGGTGAGCAAAAACAGGAAGGCAAAATGCCGCAAAAAAGGGAATAAGGGCGACACGGAAATGTTG
AATACTCATACTCTTCCTTTTTCAATATTATTGAAGCATTTATCAGGGTTATTGTCTCATGAGCGGATAC
ATATTTGAATGTATTTAGAAAAATAAACAAATAGGGGTTCCGCGCACATTTCCCCGAAAAGTGCCACCTG
ACGTCTAAGAAACCATTATTATCATGACATTAACCTATAAAAATAGGCGTATCACGAGGCCCTTTCGTCT
CGCGCGTTTCGGTGATGACGGTGAAAACCTCTGACACATGCAGCTCCCGGAGACGGTCACAGCTTGTCTG
TAAGCGGATGCCGGGAGCAGACAAGCCCGTCAGGGCGCGTCAGCGGGTGTTGGCGGGTGTCGGGGCTGGC
TTAACTATGCGGCATCAGAGCAGATTGTACTGAGAGTGCACCATATGCGGTGTGAAATACCGCACAGATG
CGTAAGGAGAAAATACCGCATCAGGCGCCATTCGCCATTCAGGCTGCGCAACTGTTGGGAAGGGCGATCG
GTGCGGGCCTCTTCGCTATTACGCCAGCTAGAGGACCAGCCGCGTAACCTGGCAAAATCGGTTACGGTTG
AGTAATAAATGGATGCCCTGCGTAAGCGGGTGTGGGCGGACAATAAAGTCTTAAACTGAACAAAATAGAT
CTAAACTATGACAATAAAGTCTTAAACTAGACAGAATAGTTGTAAACTGAAATCAGTCCAGTTATGCTGT
GAAAAAGCATACTGGACTTTTGTTATGGCTAAAGCAAACTCTTCATTTTCTGAAGTGCAAATTGCCCGTC
GTATTAAAGAGGGGCGTGGGGTTCGAGGTCGACGGTATCGATAAGCTAGCTTAATTAGCTGAGCTTGGAC
TCCTGTTGATAGATCCAGTAATGACCTCAGAACTCCATCTGGATTTGTTCAGAACGCTCGGTTGCCGCCG
GGCGTTTTTTATTGGTGAGAATCCAAGCTAGACTGCGATGAGTGGCAGGGCGGGGCGTAATTTTTTTAAG
GCAGTTATTGGTGCCCTTAAACGCCTGGGGTAATGACTCTCTAGCTTGAGGCATCAAATAAAACGAAAGG
CTCAGTCGAAAGACTGGGCCTTTCGTTTTATCTGTTGTTTGTCGGTGAACGCTCTCCTGAGTAGGACAAA
TCCGCCGCTAGGAGCTTGCGGCCCGGACGATCGAATTGGGGATCTTGAAGTACCTATTCCGAAGTTCCTA
TTCTCTAGAAAGTATAGGAACTTCAGAGCGCTTTTGAAGCTGATGTGCTTAAAAACTTACTCAATGGAAT
TCTAGATCGAATTGGCCGCGGCGTTGTGACAATTTACCGAACAACTCCGCGGCCGGGAAGCCGATCTCGG
CTTGAACGAATTGTTAGGTGGCGGTACTTGGGTCGATATCAAAGTGCATCACTTCTTCCCGTATGCCCAA
CTTTGTATAGAGAGCCACTGCGGGATCGTCACCGTAATCTGCTTGCACGTAGATCACATAAGCACCAAGC
GCGTTGGCCTCATGCTTGAGGAGATTGATGAGCGCGGTGGCAATGCCCTGCCTCCGGTGCTCGCCGGAGA
CTGCGAGATCATAGATATAGATCTCACTACGCGGCTGCTCAAACTTGGGCAGAACGTAAGCCGCGAGAGC
GCCAACAACCGCTTCTTGGTCGAAGGCAGCAAGCGCGATGAATGTCTTACTACGGAGCAAGTTCCCGAGG
TAATCGGAGTCCGGCTGATGTTGGGAGTAGGTGGCTACGTCTCCGAACTCACGACCGAAAAGATCAAGAG
CAGCCCGCATGGATTTGACTTGGTCAGGGCCGAGCCTACATGTGCGAATGATGCCCATACTTGAGCCACC
TAACTTTGTTTTAGGGCGACTGCCCTGCTGCGTAACATCGTTGCTGCTGCGTAACATCGTTGCTGCTCCA
TAACATCAAACATCGACCCACGGCGTAACGCGCTTGCTGCTTGGATGCCCGAGGCATAGACTGTACAAAA
AAACAGTCATAACAAGCCATGAAAACCGCCACTGCGCCGTTACCACCGCTGCGTTCGGTCAAGGTTCTGG
ACCAGTTGCGTGAGCGCATACGCTACTTGCATTACAGTTTACGAACCGAACAGGCTTATGTCAATTCGAT
CCATTGCTGTTGACAAAGGGAATCAGGGGATCTTGAAGTTCCTATTCCGAAGTTCCTATTCTCTAGAAAG
TATAGGAACTTCAGAGCGCTTTTGAAGCTAATTCGATCATGCATTGCGTTGCGCTCACTGCCCGCTTTCC
AGTCGGGAAACCTGTCGTGCCAGCTGCATTAATGAATCGGCCAACGCGCGGGGAGAGGCGGTTTGCGTAT
TGGGCGCCAGGGTGGTTTTTCTTTTCACCAGTGAGACGGGCAACAGCTGATTGCCCTTCACCGCCTGGCC
CTGAGAGAGTTGCAGCAAGCGGTCCACGCTGGTTTGCCCCAGCAGGCGAAAATCCTGTTTGATGGTGGTT
AACGGCGGGATATAACATGAGCTGTCTTCGGTATCGTCGTATCCCACTACCGAGATATCCGCACCAACGC
GCAGCCCGGACTCGGTAATGGCGCGCATTGCGCCCAGCGCCATCTGATCGTTGGCAACCAGCATCGCAGT
AGGAACGATGCCCTCATTCAGCATTTGCATGGTTTGTTGAAAACCGGACATGGCACTCCAGTCGCCTTCC
CGTTCCGCTATCGGCTGAATTTGATTGCGAGTGAGATATTTATGCCAGCCAGCCAGACGCAGACGCGCCG
AGACAGAACTTAATGGGCCCGCTAACAGCGCGATTTGCTGGTGACCCAATGCGACCAGATGCTCCACGCC
CAGTCGCGTACCGTCTTCATGGGAGAAAATAATACTGTTGATGGGTGTCTGGTCAGAGACATCAAGAAAT
AACGCCGGAACATTAGTGCAGGCAGCTTCCACAGCAATGGCATCCTGGTCATCCAGCGGATAGTTAATGA
TCAGCCCACTGACGCGTTGCGCGAGAAGATTGTGCACCGCCGCTTTACAGGCTTCGACGCCGCTTCGTTC
TACCATCGACACCACCACGCTGGCACCCAGTTGATCGGCGCGAGATTTAATCGCCGCGACAATTTGCGAC
GGCGCGTGCAGGGCCAGACTGGAGGTGGCAACGCCAATCAGCAACGACTGTTTGCCCGCCAGTTGTTGTG
CCACGCGGTTGGGAATGTAATTCAGCTCCGCCATCGCCGCTTCCACTTTTTCCCGCGTTTTCGCAGAAAC
GTGGCTGGCCTGGTTCACCACGCGGGAAACGGTCTGATAAGAGACACCGGCATACTCTGCGACATCGTAT
AACGTTACTGGTTTCACATTCACCACCCTGAATTGACTCTCTTCCGGGCGCTATCATGCCATACCGCGAA
AGGTTTTGCACCATTCGATGGTGTCAACGTAAATGCCGCTTCGCCTTCGCGCGCGAATTGCAAGCTGATC
CGGGCTTATCGACTGCACGGTGCACCAATGCTTCTGGCGTCAGGCAGCCATCGGAAGCTGTGGTATGGCT
GTGCAGGTCGTAAATCACTGCATAATTCGTGTCGCTCAAGGCGCACTCCCGTTCTGGATAATGTTTTTTG
CGCCGACATCATAACGGTTCTGGCAAATATTCTGAAATGAGCTG
Features (pLannotate 1.2.2; 24 found; start..end, strand, type, name):
      1..29      +  promoter       tac promoter: strong E. coli promoter; hybrid between the trp and lac UV5 promoters
     33..55      +  protein_bind   lac operator (fragment): The lac repressor binds to the lac operator to inhibit transcription in E. coli. This inhibition can be relieved by adding lactose or isopropyl-β-D-thiogalactopyranoside (IPTG). lac repressor encoded by lacI
     97..765     +  CDS            cas5d: CAS5D_MANSM - Experimental evidence at protein level: Swiss-Prot protein existence level 1. CRISPR (clustered regularly interspaced short palindromic repeat) is an adaptive immune system that provides protection against mobile genetic elements (viruses, transposable elements and conjugative plasmids). CRISPR clusters contain spacers, sequences complementary to antecedent mobile elements, and target invading nucleic acids. CRISPR clusters are transcribed and processed into CRISPR RNA (crRNA). This protein is a sequence-specific endonuclease that cleaves pre-crRNA at G21 into mature crRNA. Does
   4032..4658    +  CDS            cas3 (fragment): CAS3_HALVD - Protein inferred from homology: Swiss-Prot protein existence level 3. CRISPR (clustered regularly interspaced short palindromic repeat), is an adaptive immune system that provides protection against mobile genetic elements (viruses, transposable elements and conjugative plasmids). CRISPR clusters contain sequences complementary to antecedent mobile elements and target invading nucleic acids. CRISPR clusters are transcribed and processed into CRISPR RNA (crRNA). This protein plus Cascade participate in CRISPR interference, the third stage of CRISPR immunity (By similarity). Plasmid
   5725..5890    -  mobile_element Tn7L: mini-Tn7 element (left end of the Tn7 transposon) Tn7
   5923..5977    -  CDS            lacI (fragment): lac repressor; lacI; The lac repressor binds to the lac operator to inhibit transcription in E. coli. This inhibition can be relieved by adding lactose or isopropyl-β-D-thiogalactopyranoside (IPTG).
   6160..6748    -  rep_origin     ori: high-copy-number ColE1/pMB1/pBR322/pUC origin of replication
   6919..7779    -  CDS            AmpR: β-lactamase; bla; confers resistance to ampicillin, carbenicillin, and related antibiotics
   7780..7884    -  promoter       AmpR promoter: bla
   7979..8014    +  CDS            rop (fragment): Rop protein, which maintains plasmids at low copy number; rop
   8116..8215    +  misc_feature   bom (fragment): basis of mobility region from pBR322
   8221..8289    -  CDS            lacZα (fragment): LacZα fragment of β-galactosidase; lacZ fragment
   8361..8559    -  mobile_element Tn7R (fragment): mini-Tn7 element (right end of the Tn7 transposon) Tn7
   8563..8587    -  misc_feature   MCS (fragment): pBluescript multiple cloning site
   8608..8702    +  terminator     lambda t0 terminator: transcription terminator from phage lambda
   8712..8741    +  CDS            CmR (fragment): chloramphenicol acetyltransferase confers resistance to chloramphenicol
   8805..8891    +  terminator     rrnB T1 terminator: Escherichia coli rrnB; transcription terminator T1 from the E. coli rrnB gene
   8951..8984    +  protein_bind   FRT (minimal): supports FLP-mediated excision but not integration (Turan and Bode, 2011) FLP recombinase from the Saccharomyces cerevisiae 2μ plasmid
   9114..9647    -  CDS            GmR: gentamycin acetyltransferase; aacC1; confers resistance to gentamycin
   9836..9864    -  promoter       Pc promoter: intI1 (promoter lies within the coding sequence); class 1 integron promoter
   9905..9952    +  protein_bind   FRT: FLP-mediated recombination occurs in the 8-bp core sequence TCTAGAAA (Turan and Bode, 2011). FLP recombinase from the Saccharomyces cerevisiae 2μ plasmid
   9995..11077   -  CDS            lacI: lac repressor; lacI; The lac repressor binds to the lac operator to inhibit transcription in E. coli. This inhibition can be relieved by adding lactose or isopropyl-β-D-thiogalactopyranoside (IPTG).
  11078..11155   -  promoter       lacIq promoter: lacI (mutant); In the lacIq allele, a single base change in the promoter boosts expression of the lacI gene about 10-fold.
  11208..11309   -  CDS            yciV (fragment): RNAAM_ECOLI - Also known as trpH From Escherichia coli (strain K12).
