[The description below was written by a language model from this plasmid's Addgene catalogue record and pLannotate feature annotations shown in this document.]
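Description:
pJW31 is a mini-Tn7 delivery plasmid built on the pUC18-mini-Tn7T-LAC backbone. It is designed to place the Type I-C CRISPR-Cas genes of Pseudomonas aeruginosa into a bacterial chromosome at the attTn7 site under inducible control. The plasmid is about 11.4 kb and replicates in E. coli from a high-copy pUC/ColE1-type origin. It is selected with ampicillin through a β-lactamase gene that lies outside the transposon ends. A fragment of the pBR322 bom region is also annotated in the backbone.

The transposable segment is bounded by the Tn7L and Tn7R ends. Within it, a tac promoter with a lac operator drives the cas genes, which the catalogue lists as Cas5, Cas8, Cas7 and Cas3. Cas3 is entered twice with identical details, which looks like a duplicate entry rather than a second copy. The automated annotation recognises only cas5 and a portion of cas3 by homology. It leaves cas8, cas7 and much of cas3 unlabelled, although the unannotated span between the promoter and Tn7L is consistent with the stated operon. A full-length lacI gene expressed from the lacIq promoter is carried inside the transposon, so repression and IPTG induction travel with the insertion. A gentamicin acetyltransferase gene driven by the integron Pc promoter selects for integrants. It is flanked by FRT sites, so FLP recombinase can remove the marker afterwards. Lambda t0 and rrnB T1 terminators near the Tn7R end insulate the cassette from neighbouring transcription.

No CRISPR array or crRNA is annotated or listed, so the targeting RNA is presumably supplied separately. The associated work concerns Cascade-Cas3 targeted genome engineering.
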