Addgene plasmid #136423: pJW31
Purpose: Contains genes of Type I-C CRISPR-Cas system for inducible expression and chromosomal integration at attTn7
Depositing lab: Joseph Bondy-Denomy. Depositing organization: University of California, San Francisco (UCSF). Publication: A compact Cascade-Cas3 system for targeted genome engineering. Csorgo B, Leon LM, Chau-Ly IJ, Vasquez-Rifo A, Berry JD, Mahendra C, Crawford ED, Lewis JD, Bondy-Denomy J. Nat Methods. 2020 Oct 19. pii: 10.1038/s41592-020-00980-w. doi: 10.1038/s41592-020-00980-w. PubMed 33077967.
Backbone
  Vector backbone: pUC18-mini-Tn7T-LAC
  Backbone manufacturer: Kyoung_Hee Choi, Herbert P. Schweizer
  Backbone size w/o insert (bp): 5815
  Total vector size (bp): 11380
  Vector type: CRISPR
Growth in bacteria
  Bacterial resistance: Ampicillin, 100 μg/mL
  Growth temperature: 37°C
  Growth strain: DH5alpha
  Growth instructions: also has Gentamicin resistance
  Copy number: High Copy
Gene/Insert 1
  Gene/Insert name: Cas5
  Species: P. aeruginosa
  Insert size (bp): 654
Gene/Insert 2
  Gene/Insert name: Cas8
  Species: P. aeruginosa
  Insert size (bp): 1764
Gene/Insert 3
  Gene/Insert name: Cas7
  Species: P. aeruginosa
  Insert size (bp): 870
Gene/Insert 4
  Gene/Insert name: Cas3
  Species: P. aeruginosa
  Insert size (bp): 2235
Gene/Insert 5
  Gene/Insert name: Cas3
  Species: P. aeruginosa
  Insert size (bp): 2235
Terms and licenses: Academic/Nonprofit Terms; Industry Terms: Not Available to Industry
How to cite: pJW31 was a gift from Joseph Bondy-Denomy (Addgene plasmid # 136423 ; http://n2t.net/addgene:136423 ; RRID:Addgene_136423)
